Addgene plasmid #128242: PX458_ZBTB1_1
Purpose: Encodes gRNA for 3' target of human ZBTB1
Depositing lab: Richard M. Myers. Depositing organization: HudsonAlpha Institute for Biotechnology. Publication: CETCh-seq: CRISPR epitope tagging ChIP-seq of DNA-binding proteins. Savic D, Partridge EC, Newberry KM, Smith SB, Meadows SK, Roberts BS, Mackiewicz M, Mendenhall EM, Myers RM. Genome Res. 2015 Sep 9. 10.1101/gr.193540.115 PubMed 26355004.
Backbone
  Vector backbone: PX458
  Vector type: CRISPR
Growth in bacteria
  Bacterial resistance: Ampicillin, 100 μg/mL
  Growth temperature: 37°C
  Growth strain: DH5alpha
  Copy number: High Copy
Gene/Insert
  Gene/Insert name: ZBTB1 gRNA
  gRNA/shRNA sequence: GTACAGTAGAAAATCACTC
  Species: H. sapiens (human)
  Cloning method: Restriction Enzyme; 5′ cloning site Unknown (unknown if destroyed)
Terms and licenses: Academic/Nonprofit Terms; Industry Terms: Not Available to Industry
How to cite: PX458_ZBTB1_1 was a gift from Richard M. Myers (Addgene plasmid # 128242 ; http://n2t.net/addgene:128242 ; RRID:Addgene_128242)
