[The description below was written by a language model from this plasmid's Addgene catalogue record and pLannotate feature annotations shown in this document.]
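Description:
PX458_ZBTB1_1 is an all-in-one CRISPR/Cas9 expression plasmid built on the PX458 backbone for transient delivery into mammalian cells. It carries a guide RNA directed against the 3' end of the human ZBTB1 gene. In bacteria it is maintained at high copy through a ColE1/pUC-type origin and selected with ampicillin via the β-lactamase gene. A filamentous phage origin (called f1 in one annotation and M13 in the other) is also present, along with small pBR322-derived bom and rop fragments that are backbone remnants.

The plasmid contains two expression units. A human U6 RNA polymerase III promoter drives the ZBTB1-specific spacer, which sits in the short gap between the promoter and the Streptococcus pyogenes guide RNA scaffold. A hybrid promoter made of the CMV enhancer, the chicken β-actin promoter and a hybrid intron drives S. pyogenes Cas9. Cas9 is annotated as adjoining N- and C-terminal portions that together form one continuous coding region, followed by a nucleoplasmin nuclear localization signal. EGFP lies downstream in the same transcription unit, ahead of a bGH polyadenylation signal, so transfected cells can be identified or sorted by green fluorescence. The tables do not annotate the linker between Cas9 and EGFP. Only one AAV2 inverted terminal repeat is annotated, so the plasmid is not shown as a complete AAV packaging vector.

The sequencing-derived and depositor full sequences (about 9.3 kb) differ by only a few nucleotides and have essentially the same feature layout. The associated publication describes CRISPR epitope tagging for ChIP-seq of DNA-binding proteins. A cut near the 3' end of ZBTB1 fits the use of this plasmid to stimulate knock-in of a C-terminal tag from a separate donor, although the record does not describe that donor.
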