Features (pLannotate 1.2.2; 19 found; start..end, strand, type, name):
     17..257     +  promoter       U6 promoter: RNA polymerase III promoter for human U6 snRNA
    285..360     +  misc_RNA       gRNA scaffold: guide RNA scaffold for the Streptococcus pyogenes CRISPR/Cas9 system
    367..410     +  misc_RNA       gRNA scaffold (fragment): guide RNA scaffold for the Streptococcus pyogenes CRISPR/Cas9 system
    457..742     +  enhancer       CMV enhancer: human cytomegalovirus immediate early enhancer; contains an 18-bp deletion relative to the standard CMV enhancer
    744..1021    +  promoter       chicken β-actin promoter: No description available
   1022..1250    +  intron         hybrid intron: hybrid between chicken β-actin (CBA) and minute virus of mice (MMV) introns (Gray et al., 2011)
   1388..2989    +  CDS            Cas9(N): N-terminal portion of Streptococcus pyogenes Cas9 (Zetsche et al., 2015)
   2990..5488    +  CDS            Cas9(C): C-terminal portion of Streptococcus pyogenes Cas9 (Zetsche et al., 2015)
   5489..5536    +  CDS            nucleoplasmin NLS: bipartite nuclear localization signal from nucleoplasmin
   5606..6319    +  CDS            EGFP: EGFP is a basic (constitutively fluorescent) green fluorescent protein published in 1996, derived from Aequorea victoria. It is reported to be a rapidly-maturing weak dimer with moderate acid sensitivity.
   6353..6464    +  polyA_signal   bGH poly(A) signal: bovine growth hormone polyadenylation signal
   6569..6709    +  repeat_region  AAV2 ITR: inverted terminal repeat of adeno-associated virus serotype 2 inverted
   6714..6765    -  misc_feature   bom (fragment): basis of mobility region from pBR322
   6784..7164    +  rep_origin     M13 ori (sequence partly withheld): M13 bacteriophage origin of replication; arrow indicates direction of (+) strand synthesis
   7240..7289    -  misc_feature   bom (fragment): basis of mobility region from pBR322
   7391..7426    -  CDS            rop (fragment): Rop protein, which maintains plasmids at low copy number; rop
   7521..7625    +  promoter       AmpR promoter: bla
   7626..8486    +  CDS            AmpR: β-lactamase; bla; confers resistance to ampicillin, carbenicillin, and related antibiotics
   8657..9245    +  rep_origin     ori: high-copy-number ColE1/pMB1/pBR322/pUC origin of replication
>Addgene plasmid #128242 | PX458_ZBTB1_1 | depositor full sequence | sequence record 245636 | Full Sequence
TTTTGCTCACATGTNNGAGGGCCTATTTCCCATGATTCCTTCATATTTGCATATACGATACAAGGCTGTT
AGAGAGATAATTGGAATTAATTTGACTGTAAACACAAAGATATTAGTACAAAATACGTGACGTAGAAAGT
AATAATTTCTTGGGTAGTTTGCAGTTTTAAAATTATGTTTTAAAATGGACTATCATATGCTTACCGTAAC
TTGAAAGTATTTCGATTTCTTGGCTTTATATATCTTGTGGAAAGGACGAAACACCGTACAGTAGAAAATC
ACTCGTTTTAGAGCTAGAAATAGCAAGTTAAAATAAGGCTAGTCCGTTATCAACTTGAAAAAGTGGCACC
GAGTCGGTGCTTTTTTGTTTTAGAGCTAGAAATAGCAAGTTAAAATAAGGCTAGTCCGTTTTTAGCGCGT
GCGCCAATTCTGCAGACAAATGGCTCTAGAGGTACCCGTTACATAACTTACGGTAAATGGCCCGCCTGGC
TGACCGCCCAACGACCCCCGCCCATTGACGTCAATAGTAACGCCAATAGGGACTTTCCATTGACGTCAAT
GGGTGGAGTATTTACGGTAAACTGCCCACTTGGCAGTACATCAAGTGTATCATATGCCAAGTACGCCCCC
TATTGACGTCAATGACGGTAAATGGCCCGCCTGGCATTGTGCCCAGTACATGACCTTATGGGACTTTCCT
ACTTGGCAGTACATCTACGTATTAGTCATCGCTATTACCATGGTCGAGGTGAGCCCCACGTTCTGCTTCA
CTCTCCCCATCTCCCCCCCCTCCCCACCCCCAATTTTGTATTTATTTATTTTTTAATTATTTTGTGCAGC
GATGGGGGCGGGGGGGGGGGGGGGGCGCGCGCCAGGCGGGGCGGGGCGGGGCGAGGGGCGGGGCGGGGCG
AGGCGGAGAGGTGCGGCGGCAGCCAATCAGAGCGGCGCGCTCCGAAAGTTTCCTTTTATGGCGAGGCGGC
GGCGGCGGCGGCCCTATAAAAAGCGAAGCGCGCGGCGGGCGGGAGTCGCTGCGACGCTGCCTTCGCCCCG
TGCCCCGCTCCGCCGCCGCCTCGCGCCGCCCGCCCCGGCTCTGACTGACCGCGTTACTCCCACAGGTGAG
CGGGCGGGACGGCCCTTCTCCTCCGGGCTGTAATTAGCTGAGCAAGAGGTAAGGGTTTAAGGGATGGTTG
GTTGGTGGGGTATTAATGTTTAATTACCTGGAGCACCTGCCTGAAATCACTTTTTTTCAGGTTGGACCGG
TGCCACCATGGACTATAAGGACCACGACGGAGACTACAAGGATCATGATATTGATTACAAAGACGATGAC
GATAAGATGGCCCCAAAGAAGAAGCGGAAGGTCGGTATCCACGGAGTCCCAGCAGCCGACAAGAAGTACA
GCATCGGCCTGGACATCGGCACCAACTCTGTGGGCTGGGCCGTGATCACCGACGAGTACAAGGTGCCCAG
CAAGAAATTCAAGGTGCTGGGCAACACCGACCGGCACAGCATCAAGAAGAACCTGATCGGAGCCCTGCTG
TTCGACAGCGGCGAAACAGCCGAGGCCACCCGGCTGAAGAGAACCGCCAGAAGAAGATACACCAGACGGA
AGAACCGGATCTGCTATCTGCAAGAGATCTTCAGCAACGAGATGGCCAAGGTGGACGACAGCTTCTTCCA
CAGACTGGAAGAGTCCTTCCTGGTGGAAGAGGATAAGAAGCACGAGCGGCACCCCATCTTCGGCAACATC
GTGGACGAGGTGGCCTACCACGAGAAGTACCCCACCATCTACCACCTGAGAAAGAAACTGGTGGACAGCA
CCGACAAGGCCGACCTGCGGCTGATCTATCTGGCCCTGGCCCACATGATCAAGTTCCGGGGCCACTTCCT
GATCGAGGGCGACCTGAACCCCGACAACAGCGACGTGGACAAGCTGTTCATCCAGCTGGTGCAGACCTAC
AACCAGCTGTTCGAGGAAAACCCCATCAACGCCAGCGGCGTGGACGCCAAGGCCATCCTGTCTGCCAGAC
TGAGCAAGAGCAGACGGCTGGAAAATCTGATCGCCCAGCTGCCCGGCGAGAAGAAGAATGGCCTGTTCGG
AAACCTGATTGCCCTGAGCCTGGGCCTGACCCCCAACTTCAAGAGCAACTTCGACCTGGCCGAGGATGCC
AAACTGCAGCTGAGCAAGGACACCTACGACGACGACCTGGACAACCTGCTGGCCCAGATCGGCGACCAGT
ACGCCGACCTGTTTCTGGCCGCCAAGAACCTGTCCGACGCCATCCTGCTGAGCGACATCCTGAGAGTGAA
CACCGAGATCACCAAGGCCCCCCTGAGCGCCTCTATGATCAAGAGATACGACGAGCACCACCAGGACCTG
ACCCTGCTGAAAGCTCTCGTGCGGCAGCAGCTGCCTGAGAAGTACAAAGAGATTTTCTTCGACCAGAGCA
AGAACGGCTACGCCGGCTACATTGACGGCGGAGCCAGCCAGGAAGAGTTCTACAAGTTCATCAAGCCCAT
CCTGGAAAAGATGGACGGCACCGAGGAACTGCTCGTGAAGCTGAACAGAGAGGACCTGCTGCGGAAGCAG
CGGACCTTCGACAACGGCAGCATCCCCCACCAGATCCACCTGGGAGAGCTGCACGCCATTCTGCGGCGGC
AGGAAGATTTTTACCCATTCCTGAAGGACAACCGGGAAAAGATCGAGAAGATCCTGACCTTCCGCATCCC
CTACTACGTGGGCCCTCTGGCCAGGGGAAACAGCAGATTCGCCTGGATGACCAGAAAGAGCGAGGAAACC
ATCACCCCCTGGAACTTCGAGGAAGTGGTGGACAAGGGCGCTTCCGCCCAGAGCTTCATCGAGCGGATGA
CCAACTTCGATAAGAACCTGCCCAACGAGAAGGTGCTGCCCAAGCACAGCCTGCTGTACGAGTACTTCAC
CGTGTATAACGAGCTGACCAAAGTGAAATACGTGACCGAGGGAATGAGAAAGCCCGCCTTCCTGAGCGGC
GAGCAGAAAAAGGCCATCGTGGACCTGCTGTTCAAGACCAACCGGAAAGTGACCGTGAAGCAGCTGAAAG
AGGACTACTTCAAGAAAATCGAGTGCTTCGACTCCGTGGAAATCTCCGGCGTGGAAGATCGGTTCAACGC
CTCCCTGGGCACATACCACGATCTGCTGAAAATTATCAAGGACAAGGACTTCCTGGACAATGAGGAAAAC
GAGGACATTCTGGAAGATATCGTGCTGACCCTGACACTGTTTGAGGACAGAGAGATGATCGAGGAACGGC
TGAAAACCTATGCCCACCTGTTCGACGACAAAGTGATGAAGCAGCTGAAGCGGCGGAGATACACCGGCTG
GGGCAGGCTGAGCCGGAAGCTGATCAACGGCATCCGGGACAAGCAGTCCGGCAAGACAATCCTGGATTTC
CTGAAGTCCGACGGCTTCGCCAACAGAAACTTCATGCAGCTGATCCACGACGACAGCCTGACCTTTAAAG
AGGACATCCAGAAAGCCCAGGTGTCCGGCCAGGGCGATAGCCTGCACGAGCACATTGCCAATCTGGCCGG
CAGCCCCGCCATTAAGAAGGGCATCCTGCAGACAGTGAAGGTGGTGGACGAGCTCGTGAAAGTGATGGGC
CGGCACAAGCCCGAGAACATCGTGATCGAAATGGCCAGAGAGAACCAGACCACCCAGAAGGGACAGAAGA
ACAGCCGCGAGAGAATGAAGCGGATCGAAGAGGGCATCAAAGAGCTGGGCAGCCAGATCCTGAAAGAACA
CCCCGTGGAAAACACCCAGCTGCAGAACGAGAAGCTGTACCTGTACTACCTGCAGAATGGGCGGGATATG
TACGTGGACCAGGAACTGGACATCAACCGGCTGTCCGACTACGATGTGGACCATATCGTGCCTCAGAGCT
TTCTGAAGGACGACTCCATCGACAACAAGGTGCTGACCAGAAGCGACAAGAACCGGGGCAAGAGCGACAA
CGTGCCCTCCGAAGAGGTCGTGAAGAAGATGAAGAACTACTGGCGGCAGCTGCTGAACGCCAAGCTGATT
ACCCAGAGAAAGTTCGACAATCTGACCAAGGCCGAGAGAGGCGGCCTGAGCGAACTGGATAAGGCCGGCT
TCATCAAGAGACAGCTGGTGGAAACCCGGCAGATCACAAAGCACGTGGCACAGATCCTGGACTCCCGGAT
GAACACTAAGTACGACGAGAATGACAAGCTGATCCGGGAAGTGAAAGTGATCACCCTGAAGTCCAAGCTG
GTGTCCGATTTCCGGAAGGATTTCCAGTTTTACAAAGTGCGCGAGATCAACAACTACCACCACGCCCACG
ACGCCTACCTGAACGCCGTCGTGGGAACCGCCCTGATCAAAAAGTACCCTAAGCTGGAAAGCGAGTTCGT
GTACGGCGACTACAAGGTGTACGACGTGCGGAAGATGATCGCCAAGAGCGAGCAGGAAATCGGCAAGGCT
ACCGCCAAGTACTTCTTCTACAGCAACATCATGAACTTTTTCAAGACCGAGATTACCCTGGCCAACGGCG
AGATCCGGAAGCGGCCTCTGATCGAGACAAACGGCGAAACCGGGGAGATCGTGTGGGATAAGGGCCGGGA
TTTTGCCACCGTGCGGAAAGTGCTGAGCATGCCCCAAGTGAATATCGTGAAAAAGACCGAGGTGCAGACA
GGCGGCTTCAGCAAAGAGTCTATCCTGCCCAAGAGGAACAGCGATAAGCTGATCGCCAGAAAGAAGGACT
GGGACCCTAAGAAGTACGGCGGCTTCGACAGCCCCACCGTGGCCTATTCTGTGCTGGTGGTGGCCAAAGT
GGAAAAGGGCAAGTCCAAGAAACTGAAGAGTGTGAAAGAGCTGCTGGGGATCACCATCATGGAAAGAAGC
AGCTTCGAGAAGAATCCCATCGACTTTCTGGAAGCCAAGGGCTACAAAGAAGTGAAAAAGGACCTGATCA
TCAAGCTGCCTAAGTACTCCCTGTTCGAGCTGGAAAACGGCCGGAAGAGAATGCTGGCCTCTGCCGGCGA
ACTGCAGAAGGGAAACGAACTGGCCCTGCCCTCCAAATATGTGAACTTCCTGTACCTGGCCAGCCACTAT
GAGAAGCTGAAGGGCTCCCCCGAGGATAATGAGCAGAAACAGCTGTTTGTGGAACAGCACAAGCACTACC
TGGACGAGATCATCGAGCAGATCAGCGAGTTCTCCAAGAGAGTGATCCTGGCCGACGCTAATCTGGACAA
AGTGCTGTCCGCCTACAACAAGCACCGGGATAAGCCCATCAGAGAGCAGGCCGAGAATATCATCCACCTG
TTTACCCTGACCAATCTGGGAGCCCCTGCCGCCTTCAAGTACTTTGACACCACCATCGACCGGAAGAGGT
ACACCAGCACCAAAGAGGTGCTGGACGCCACCCTGATCCACCAGAGCATCACCGGCCTGTACGAGACACG
GATCGACCTGTCTCAGCTGGGAGGCGACAAAAGGCCGGCGGCCACGAAAAAGGCCGGCCAGGCAAAAAAG
AAAAAGGAATTCGGCAGTGGAGAGGGCAGAGGAAGTCTGCTAACATGCGGTGACGTCGAGGAGAATCCTG
GCCCAGTGAGCAAGGGCGAGGAGCTGTTCACCGGGGTGGTGCCCATCCTGGTCGAGCTGGACGGCGACGT
AAACGGCCACAAGTTCAGCGTGTCCGGCGAGGGCGAGGGCGATGCCACCTACGGCAAGCTGACCCTGAAG
TTCATCTGCACCACCGGCAAGCTGCCCGTGCCCTGGCCCACCCTCGTGACCACCCTGACCTACGGCGTGC
AGTGCTTCAGCCGCTACCCCGACCACATGAAGCAGCACGACTTCTTCAAGTCCGCCATGCCCGAAGGCTA
CGTCCAGGAGCGCACCATCTTCTTCAAGGACGACGGCAACTACAAGACCCGCGCCGAGGTGAAGTTCGAG
GGCGACACCCTGGTGAACCGCATCGAGCTGAAGGGCATCGACTTCAAGGAGGACGGCAACATCCTGGGGC
ACAAGCTGGAGTACAACTACAACAGCCACAACGTCTATATCATGGCCGACAAGCAGAAGAACGGCATCAA
GGTGAACTTCAAGATCCGCCACAACATCGAGGACGGCAGCGTGCAGCTCGCCGACCACTACCAGCAGAAC
ACCCCCATCGGCGACGGCCCCGTGCTGCTGCCCGACAACCACTACCTGAGCACCCAGTCCGCCCTGAGCA
AAGACCCCAACGAGAAGCGCGATCACATGGTCCTGCTGGAGTTCGTGACCGCCGCCGGGATCACTCTCGG
CATGGACGAGCTGTACAAGGAATTCTAACTAGAGCTCGCTGATCAGCCTCGACTGTGCCTTCTAGTTGCC
AGCCATCTGTTGTTTGCCCCTCCCCCGTGCCTTCCTTGACCCTGGAAGGTGCCACTCCCACTGTCCTTTC
CTAATAAAATGAGGAAATTGCATCGCATTGTCTGAGTAGGTGTCATTCTATTCTGGGGGGTGGGGTGGGG
CAGGACAGCAAGGGGGAGGATTGGGAAGAGAATAGCAGGCATGCTGGGGAGCGGCCGCAGGAACCCCTAG
TGATGGAGTTGGCCACTCCCTCTCTGCGCGCTCGCTCGCTCACTGAGGCCGGGCGACCAAAGGTCGCCCG
ACGCCCGGGCTTTGCCCGGGCGGCCTCAGTGAGCGAGCGAGCGCGCAGCTGCCTGCAGGGGCGCCTGATG
CGGTATTTTCTCCTTACGCATCTGTGCGGTATTTCACACCGCATA
[142 nt withheld, positions 6766-6907]
C
[141 nt withheld, positions 6909-7049]
CCTTTGACGTTGGAGTCCACGTTCTTT
[37 nt withheld, positions 7077-7113]
ACCCTATCTCGGGCTATTCTTTTGATTTATAAGGGATTTTGCCGATTTCGGCCTATTGGTTAAAAAATGA
GCTGATTTAACAAAAATTTAACGCGAATTTTAACAAAATATTAACGTTTACAATTTTATGGTGCACTCTC
AGTACAATCTGCTCTGATGCCGCATAGTTAAGCCAGCCCCGACACCCGCCAACACCCGCTGACGCGCCCT
GACGGGCTTGTCTGCTCCCGGCATCCGCTTACAGACAAGCTGTGACCGTCTCCGGGAGCTGCATGTGTCA
GAGGTTTTCACCGTCATCACCGAAACGCGCGAGACGAAAGGGCCTCGTGATACGCCTATTTTTATAGGTT
AATGTCATGATAATAATGGTTTCTTAGACGTCAGGTGGCACTTTTCGGGGAAATGTGCGCGGAACCCCTA
TTTGTTTATTTTTCTAAATACATTCAAATATGTATCCGCTCATGAGACAATAACCCTGATAAATGCTTCA
ATAATATTGAAAAAGGAAGAGTATGAGTATTCAACATTTCCGTGTCGCCCTTATTCCCTTTTTTGCGGCA
TTTTGCCTTCCTGTTTTTGCTCACCCAGAAACGCTGGTGAAAGTAAAAGATGCTGAAGATCAGTTGGGTG
CACGAGTGGGTTACATCGAACTGGATCTCAACAGCGGTAAGATCCTTGAGAGTTTTCGCCCCGAAGAACG
TTTTCCAATGATGAGCACTTTTAAAGTTCTGCTATGTGGCGCGGTATTATCCCGTATTGACGCCGGGCAA
GAGCAACTCGGTCGCCGCATACACTATTCTCAGAATGACTTGGTTGAGTACTCACCAGTCACAGAAAAGC
ATCTTACGGATGGCATGACAGTAAGAGAATTATGCAGTGCTGCCATAACCATGAGTGATAACACTGCGGC
CAACTTACTTCTGACAACGATCGGAGGACCGAAGGAGCTAACCGCTTTTTTGCACAACATGGGGGATCAT
GTAACTCGCCTTGATCGTTGGGAACCGGAGCTGAATGAAGCCATACCAAACGACGAGCGTGACACCACGA
TGCCTGTAGCAATGGCAACAACGTTGCGCAAACTATTAACTGGCGAACTACTTACTCTAGCTTCCCGGCA
ACAATTAATAGACTGGATGGAGGCGGATAAAGTTGCAGGACCACTTCTGCGCTCGGCCCTTCCGGCTGGC
TGGTTTATTGCTGATAAATCTGGAGCCGGTGAGCGTGGAAGCCGCGGTATCATTGCAGCACTGGGGCCAG
ATGGTAAGCCCTCCCGTATCGTAGTTATCTACACGACGGGGAGTCAGGCAACTATGGATGAACGAAATAG
ACAGATCGCTGAGATAGGTGCCTCACTGATTAAGCATTGGTAACTGTCAGACCAAGTTTACTCATATATA
CTTTAGATTGATTTAAAACTTCATTTTTAATTTAAAAGGATCTAGGTGAAGATCCTTTTTGATAATCTCA
TGACCAAAATCCCTTAACGTGAGTTTTCGTTCCACTGAGCGTCAGACCCCGTAGAAAAGATCAAAGGATC
TTCTTGAGATCCTTTTTTTCTGCGCGTAATCTGCTGCTTGCAAACAAAAAAACCACCGCTACCAGCGGTG
GTTTGTTTGCCGGATCAAGAGCTACCAACTCTTTTTCCGAAGGTAACTGGCTTCAGCAGAGCGCAGATAC
CAAATACTGTCCTTCTAGTGTAGCCGTAGTTAGGCCACCACTTCAAGAACTCTGTAGCACCGCCTACATA
CCTCGCTCTGCTAATCCTGTTACCAGTGGCTGCTGCCAGTGGCGATAAGTCGTGTCTTACCGGGTTGGAC
TCAAGACGATAGTTACCGGATAAGGCGCAGCGGTCGGGCTGAACGGGGGGTTCGTGCACACAGCCCAGCT
TGGAGCGAACGACCTACACCGAACTGAGATACCTACAGCGTGAGCTATGAGAAAGCGCCACGCTTCCCGA
AGGGAGAAAGGCGGACAGGTATCCGGTAAGCGGCAGGGTCGGAACAGGAGAGCGCACGAGGGAGCTTCCA
GGGGGAAACGCCTGGTATCTTTATAGTCCTGTCGGGTTTCGCCACCTCTGACTTGAGCGTCGATTTTTGT
GATGCTCGTCAGGGGGGCGGAGCCTATGGAAAAACGCCAGCAACGCGGCCTTTTTACGGTTCCTGGCCTT
TTGCTGGCC
