Features (pLannotate 1.2.2; 19 found; start..end, strand, type, name):
     15..255     +  promoter       U6 promoter: RNA polymerase III promoter for human U6 snRNA
    283..358     +  misc_RNA       gRNA scaffold: guide RNA scaffold for the Streptococcus pyogenes CRISPR/Cas9 system
    365..408     +  misc_RNA       gRNA scaffold (fragment): guide RNA scaffold for the Streptococcus pyogenes CRISPR/Cas9 system
    455..740     +  enhancer       CMV enhancer: human cytomegalovirus immediate early enhancer; contains an 18-bp deletion relative to the standard CMV enhancer
    742..1019    +  promoter       chicken β-actin promoter: No description available
   1020..1247    +  intron         hybrid intron: hybrid between chicken β-actin (CBA) and minute virus of mice (MMV) introns (Gray et al., 2011)
   1385..2986    +  CDS            Cas9(N): N-terminal portion of Streptococcus pyogenes Cas9 (Zetsche et al., 2015)
   2987..5485    +  CDS            Cas9(C): C-terminal portion of Streptococcus pyogenes Cas9 (Zetsche et al., 2015)
   5486..5533    +  CDS            nucleoplasmin NLS: bipartite nuclear localization signal from nucleoplasmin
   5603..6316    +  CDS            EGFP: EGFP is a basic (constitutively fluorescent) green fluorescent protein published in 1996, derived from Aequorea victoria. It is reported to be a rapidly-maturing weak dimer with moderate acid sensitivity.
   6350..6461    +  polyA_signal   bGH poly(A) signal: bovine growth hormone polyadenylation signal
   6566..6706    +  repeat_region  AAV2 ITR: inverted terminal repeat of adeno-associated virus serotype 2 inverted
   6711..6762    -  misc_feature   bom (fragment): basis of mobility region from pBR322
   6781..7236    +  rep_origin     f1 ori (sequence partly withheld): f1 bacteriophage origin of replication; arrow indicates direction of (+) strand synthesis
   7237..7286    -  misc_feature   bom (fragment): basis of mobility region from pBR322
   7388..7423    -  CDS            rop (fragment): Rop protein, which maintains plasmids at low copy number; rop
   7518..7622    +  promoter       AmpR promoter: bla
   7623..8483    +  CDS            AmpR: β-lactamase; bla; confers resistance to ampicillin, carbenicillin, and related antibiotics
   8654..9242    +  rep_origin     ori: high-copy-number ColE1/pMB1/pBR322/pUC origin of replication
>Addgene plasmid #128242 | PX458_ZBTB1_1 | addgene full sequence | sequence record 260957 | Addgene NGS Result
TTTTGCTCACATGTGAGGGCCTATTTCCCATGATTCCTTCATATTTGCATATACGATACAAGGCTGTTAG
AGAGATAATTGGAATTAATTTGACTGTAAACACAAAGATATTAGTACAAAATACGTGACGTAGAAAGTAA
TAATTTCTTGGGTAGTTTGCAGTTTTAAAATTATGTTTTAAAATGGACTATCATATGCTTACCGTAACTT
GAAAGTATTTCGATTTCTTGGCTTTATATATCTTGTGGAAAGGACGAAACACCGTACAGTAGAAAATCAC
TCGTTTTAGAGCTAGAAATAGCAAGTTAAAATAAGGCTAGTCCGTTATCAACTTGAAAAAGTGGCACCGA
GTCGGTGCTTTTTTGTTTTAGAGCTAGAAATAGCAAGTTAAAATAAGGCTAGTCCGTTTTTAGCGCGTGC
GCCAATTCTGCAGACAAATGGCTCTAGAGGTACCCGTTACATAACTTACGGTAAATGGCCCGCCTGGCTG
ACCGCCCAACGACCCCCGCCCATTGACGTCAATAGTAACGCCAATAGGGACTTTCCATTGACGTCAATGG
GTGGAGTATTTACGGTAAACTGCCCACTTGGCAGTACATCAAGTGTATCATATGCCAAGTACGCCCCCTA
TTGACGTCAATGACGGTAAATGGCCCGCCTGGCATTGTGCCCAGTACATGACCTTATGGGACTTTCCTAC
TTGGCAGTACATCTACGTATTAGTCATCGCTATTACCATGGTCGAGGTGAGCCCCACGTTCTGCTTCACT
CTCCCCATCTCCCCCCCCTCCCCACCCCCAATTTTGTATTTATTTATTTTTTAATTATTTTGTGCAGCGA
TGGGGGCGGGGGGGGGGGGGGGGCGCGCGCCAGGCGGGGCGGGGCGGGGCGAGGGGCGGGGCGGGGCGAG
GCGGAGAGGTGCGGCGGCAGCCAATCAGAGCGGCGCGCTCCGAAAGTTTCCTTTTATGGCGAGGCGGCGG
CGGCGGCGGCCCTATAAAAAGCGAAGCGCGCGGCGGGCGGGAGTCGCTGCGCGCTGCCTTCGCCCCGTGC
CCCGCTCCGCCGCCGCCTCGCGCCGCCCGCCCCGGCTCTGACTGACCGCGTTACTCCCACAGGTGAGCGG
GCGGGACGGCCCTTCTCCTCCGGGCTGTAATTAGCTGAGCAAGAGGTAAGGGTTTAAGGGATGGTTGGTT
GGTGGGGTATTAATGTTTAATTACCTGGAGCACCTGCCTGAAATCACTTTTTTTCAGGTTGGACCGGTGC
CACCATGGACTATAAGGACCACGACGGAGACTACAAGGATCATGATATTGATTACAAAGACGATGACGAT
AAGATGGCCCCAAAGAAGAAGCGGAAGGTCGGTATCCACGGAGTCCCAGCAGCCGACAAGAAGTACAGCA
TCGGCCTGGACATCGGCACCAACTCTGTGGGCTGGGCCGTGATCACCGACGAGTACAAGGTGCCCAGCAA
GAAATTCAAGGTGCTGGGCAACACCGACCGGCACAGCATCAAGAAGAACCTGATCGGAGCCCTGCTGTTC
GACAGCGGCGAAACAGCCGAGGCCACCCGGCTGAAGAGAACCGCCAGAAGAAGATACACCAGACGGAAGA
ACCGGATCTGCTATCTGCAAGAGATCTTCAGCAACGAGATGGCCAAGGTGGACGACAGCTTCTTCCACAG
ACTGGAAGAGTCCTTCCTGGTGGAAGAGGATAAGAAGCACGAGCGGCACCCCATCTTCGGCAACATCGTG
GACGAGGTGGCCTACCACGAGAAGTACCCCACCATCTACCACCTGAGAAAGAAACTGGTGGACAGCACCG
ACAAGGCCGACCTGCGGCTGATCTATCTGGCCCTGGCCCACATGATCAAGTTCCGGGGCCACTTCCTGAT
CGAGGGCGACCTGAACCCCGACAACAGCGACGTGGACAAGCTGTTCATCCAGCTGGTGCAGACCTACAAC
CAGCTGTTCGAGGAAAACCCCATCAACGCCAGCGGCGTGGACGCCAAGGCCATCCTGTCTGCCAGACTGA
GCAAGAGCAGACGGCTGGAAAATCTGATCGCCCAGCTGCCCGGCGAGAAGAAGAATGGCCTGTTCGGAAA
CCTGATTGCCCTGAGCCTGGGCCTGACCCCCAACTTCAAGAGCAACTTCGACCTGGCCGAGGATGCCAAA
CTGCAGCTGAGCAAGGACACCTACGACGACGACCTGGACAACCTGCTGGCCCAGATCGGCGACCAGTACG
CCGACCTGTTTCTGGCCGCCAAGAACCTGTCCGACGCCATCCTGCTGAGCGACATCCTGAGAGTGAACAC
CGAGATCACCAAGGCCCCCCTGAGCGCCTCTATGATCAAGAGATACGACGAGCACCACCAGGACCTGACC
CTGCTGAAAGCTCTCGTGCGGCAGCAGCTGCCTGAGAAGTACAAAGAGATTTTCTTCGACCAGAGCAAGA
ACGGCTACGCCGGCTACATTGACGGCGGAGCCAGCCAGGAAGAGTTCTACAAGTTCATCAAGCCCATCCT
GGAAAAGATGGACGGCACCGAGGAACTGCTCGTGAAGCTGAACAGAGAGGACCTGCTGCGGAAGCAGCGG
ACCTTCGACAACGGCAGCATCCCCCACCAGATCCACCTGGGAGAGCTGCACGCCATTCTGCGGCGGCAGG
AAGATTTTTACCCATTCCTGAAGGACAACCGGGAAAAGATCGAGAAGATCCTGACCTTCCGCATCCCCTA
CTACGTGGGCCCTCTGGCCAGGGGAAACAGCAGATTCGCCTGGATGACCAGAAAGAGCGAGGAAACCATC
ACCCCCTGGAACTTCGAGGAAGTGGTGGACAAGGGCGCTTCCGCCCAGAGCTTCATCGAGCGGATGACCA
ACTTCGATAAGAACCTGCCCAACGAGAAGGTGCTGCCCAAGCACAGCCTGCTGTACGAGTACTTCACCGT
GTATAACGAGCTGACCAAAGTGAAATACGTGACCGAGGGAATGAGAAAGCCCGCCTTCCTGAGCGGCGAG
CAGAAAAAGGCCATCGTGGACCTGCTGTTCAAGACCAACCGGAAAGTGACCGTGAAGCAGCTGAAAGAGG
ACTACTTCAAGAAAATCGAGTGCTTCGACTCCGTGGAAATCTCCGGCGTGGAAGATCGGTTCAACGCCTC
CCTGGGCACATACCACGATCTGCTGAAAATTATCAAGGACAAGGACTTCCTGGACAATGAGGAAAACGAG
GACATTCTGGAAGATATCGTGCTGACCCTGACACTGTTTGAGGACAGAGAGATGATCGAGGAACGGCTGA
AAACCTATGCCCACCTGTTCGACGACAAAGTGATGAAGCAGCTGAAGCGGCGGAGATACACCGGCTGGGG
CAGGCTGAGCCGGAAGCTGATCAACGGCATCCGGGACAAGCAGTCCGGCAAGACAATCCTGGATTTCCTG
AAGTCCGACGGCTTCGCCAACAGAAACTTCATGCAGCTGATCCACGACGACAGCCTGACCTTTAAAGAGG
ACATCCAGAAAGCCCAGGTGTCCGGCCAGGGCGATAGCCTGCACGAGCACATTGCCAATCTGGCCGGCAG
CCCCGCCATTAAGAAGGGCATCCTGCAGACAGTGAAGGTGGTGGACGAGCTCGTGAAAGTGATGGGCCGG
CACAAGCCCGAGAACATCGTGATCGAAATGGCCAGAGAGAACCAGACCACCCAGAAGGGACAGAAGAACA
GCCGCGAGAGAATGAAGCGGATCGAAGAGGGCATCAAAGAGCTGGGCAGCCAGATCCTGAAAGAACACCC
CGTGGAAAACACCCAGCTGCAGAACGAGAAGCTGTACCTGTACTACCTGCAGAATGGGCGGGATATGTAC
GTGGACCAGGAACTGGACATCAACCGGCTGTCCGACTACGATGTGGACCATATCGTGCCTCAGAGCTTTC
TGAAGGACGACTCCATCGACAACAAGGTGCTGACCAGAAGCGACAAGAACCGGGGCAAGAGCGACAACGT
GCCCTCCGAAGAGGTCGTGAAGAAGATGAAGAACTACTGGCGGCAGCTGCTGAACGCCAAGCTGATTACC
CAGAGAAAGTTCGACAATCTGACCAAGGCCGAGAGAGGCGGCCTGAGCGAACTGGATAAGGCCGGCTTCA
TCAAGAGACAGCTGGTGGAAACCCGGCAGATCACAAAGCACGTGGCACAGATCCTGGACTCCCGGATGAA
CACTAAGTACGACGAGAATGACAAGCTGATCCGGGAAGTGAAAGTGATCACCCTGAAGTCCAAGCTGGTG
TCCGATTTCCGGAAGGATTTCCAGTTTTACAAAGTGCGCGAGATCAACAACTACCACCACGCCCACGACG
CCTACCTGAACGCCGTCGTGGGAACCGCCCTGATCAAAAAGTACCCTAAGCTGGAAAGCGAGTTCGTGTA
CGGCGACTACAAGGTGTACGACGTGCGGAAGATGATCGCCAAGAGCGAGCAGGAAATCGGCAAGGCTACC
GCCAAGTACTTCTTCTACAGCAACATCATGAACTTTTTCAAGACCGAGATTACCCTGGCCAACGGCGAGA
TCCGGAAGCGGCCTCTGATCGAGACAAACGGCGAAACCGGGGAGATCGTGTGGGATAAGGGCCGGGATTT
TGCCACCGTGCGGAAAGTGCTGAGCATGCCCCAAGTGAATATCGTGAAAAAGACCGAGGTGCAGACAGGC
GGCTTCAGCAAAGAGTCTATCCTGCCCAAGAGGAACAGCGATAAGCTGATCGCCAGAAAGAAGGACTGGG
ACCCTAAGAAGTACGGCGGCTTCGACAGCCCCACCGTGGCCTATTCTGTGCTGGTGGTGGCCAAAGTGGA
AAAGGGCAAGTCCAAGAAACTGAAGAGTGTGAAAGAGCTGCTGGGGATCACCATCATGGAAAGAAGCAGC
TTCGAGAAGAATCCCATCGACTTTCTGGAAGCCAAGGGCTACAAAGAAGTGAAAAAGGACCTGATCATCA
AGCTGCCTAAGTACTCCCTGTTCGAGCTGGAAAACGGCCGGAAGAGAATGCTGGCCTCTGCCGGCGAACT
GCAGAAGGGAAACGAACTGGCCCTGCCCTCCAAATATGTGAACTTCCTGTACCTGGCCAGCCACTATGAG
AAGCTGAAGGGCTCCCCCGAGGATAATGAGCAGAAACAGCTGTTTGTGGAACAGCACAAGCACTACCTGG
ACGAGATCATCGAGCAGATCAGCGAGTTCTCCAAGAGAGTGATCCTGGCCGACGCTAATCTGGACAAAGT
GCTGTCCGCCTACAACAAGCACCGGGATAAGCCCATCAGAGAGCAGGCCGAGAATATCATCCACCTGTTT
ACCCTGACCAATCTGGGAGCCCCTGCCGCCTTCAAGTACTTTGACACCACCATCGACCGGAAGAGGTACA
CCAGCACCAAAGAGGTGCTGGACGCCACCCTGATCCACCAGAGCATCACCGGCCTGTACGAGACACGGAT
CGACCTGTCTCAGCTGGGAGGCGACAAAAGGCCGGCGGCCACGAAAAAGGCCGGCCAGGCAAAAAAGAAA
AAGGAATTCGGCAGTGGAGAGGGCAGAGGAAGTCTGCTAACATGCGGTGACGTCGAGGAGAATCCTGGCC
CAGTGAGCAAGGGCGAGGAGCTGTTCACCGGGGTGGTGCCCATCCTGGTCGAGCTGGACGGCGACGTAAA
CGGCCACAAGTTCAGCGTGTCCGGCGAGGGCGAGGGCGATGCCACCTACGGCAAGCTGACCCTGAAGTTC
ATCTGCACCACCGGCAAGCTGCCCGTGCCCTGGCCCACCCTCGTGACCACCCTGACCTACGGCGTGCAGT
GCTTCAGCCGCTACCCCGACCACATGAAGCAGCACGACTTCTTCAAGTCCGCCATGCCCGAAGGCTACGT
CCAGGAGCGCACCATCTTCTTCAAGGACGACGGCAACTACAAGACCCGCGCCGAGGTGAAGTTCGAGGGC
GACACCCTGGTGAACCGCATCGAGCTGAAGGGCATCGACTTCAAGGAGGACGGCAACATCCTGGGGCACA
AGCTGGAGTACAACTACAACAGCCACAACGTCTATATCATGGCCGACAAGCAGAAGAACGGCATCAAGGT
GAACTTCAAGATCCGCCACAACATCGAGGACGGCAGCGTGCAGCTCGCCGACCACTACCAGCAGAACACC
CCCATCGGCGACGGCCCCGTGCTGCTGCCCGACAACCACTACCTGAGCACCCAGTCCGCCCTGAGCAAAG
ACCCCAACGAGAAGCGCGATCACATGGTCCTGCTGGAGTTCGTGACCGCCGCCGGGATCACTCTCGGCAT
GGACGAGCTGTACAAGGAATTCTAACTAGAGCTCGCTGATCAGCCTCGACTGTGCCTTCTAGTTGCCAGC
CATCTGTTGTTTGCCCCTCCCCCGTGCCTTCCTTGACCCTGGAAGGTGCCACTCCCACTGTCCTTTCCTA
ATAAAATGAGGAAATTGCATCGCATTGTCTGAGTAGGTGTCATTCTATTCTGGGGGGTGGGGTGGGGCAG
GACAGCAAGGGGGAGGATTGGGAAGAGAATAGCAGGCATGCTGGGGAGCGGCCGCAGGAACCCCTAGTGA
TGGAGTTGGCCACTCCCTCTCTGCGCGCTCGCTCGCTCACTGAGGCCGGGCGACCAAAGGTCGCCCGACG
CCCGGGCTTTGCCCGGGCGGCCTCAGTGAGCGAGCGAGCGCGCAGCTGCCTGCAGGGGCGCCTGATGCGG
TATTTTCTCCTTACGCATCTGTGCGGTATTTCACACCGCATA
[95 nt withheld, positions 6763-6857]
T
[46 nt withheld, positions 6859-6904]
C
[141 nt withheld, positions 6906-7046]
CCTTTGACGTTGGAGTCCACGTTCTTT
[37 nt withheld, positions 7074-7110]
ACTCTATCTCGGGCTATTCTTTTGATTTATAAGGGATTTTGCCGATTTCGGTCTATTGGTTAAAAAATGA
GCTGATTTAACAAAAATTTAACGCGAATTTTAACAAAATATTAACGTTTACAATTTTATGGTGCACTCTC
AGTACAATCTGCTCTGATGCCGCATAGTTAAGCCAGCCCCGACACCCGCCAACACCCGCTGACGCGCCCT
GACGGGCTTGTCTGCTCCCGGCATCCGCTTACAGACAAGCTGTGACCGTCTCCGGGAGCTGCATGTGTCA
GAGGTTTTCACCGTCATCACCGAAACGCGCGAGACGAAAGGGCCTCGTGATACGCCTATTTTTATAGGTT
AATGTCATGATAATAATGGTTTCTTAGACGTCAGGTGGCACTTTTCGGGGAAATGTGCGCGGAACCCCTA
TTTGTTTATTTTTCTAAATACATTCAAATATGTATCCGCTCATGAGACAATAACCCTGATAAATGCTTCA
ATAATATTGAAAAAGGAAGAGTATGAGTATTCAACATTTCCGTGTCGCCCTTATTCCCTTTTTTGCGGCA
TTTTGCCTTCCTGTTTTTGCTCACCCAGAAACGCTGGTGAAAGTAAAAGATGCTGAAGATCAGTTGGGTG
CACGAGTGGGTTACATCGAACTGGATCTCAACAGCGGTAAGATCCTTGAGAGTTTTCGCCCCGAAGAACG
TTTTCCAATGATGAGCACTTTTAAAGTTCTGCTATGTGGCGCGGTATTATCCCGTATTGACGCCGGGCAA
GAGCAACTCGGTCGCCGCATACACTATTCTCAGAATGACTTGGTTGAGTACTCACCAGTCACAGAAAAGC
ATCTTACGGATGGCATGACAGTAAGAGAATTATGCAGTGCTGCCATAACCATGAGTGATAACACTGCGGC
CAACTTACTTCTGACAACGATCGGAGGACCGAAGGAGCTAACCGCTTTTTTGCACAACATGGGGGATCAT
GTAACTCGCCTTGATCGTTGGGAACCGGAGCTGAATGAAGCCATACCAAACGACGAGCGTGACACCACGA
TGCCTGTAGCAATGGCAACAACGTTGCGCAAACTATTAACTGGCGAACTACTTACTCTAGCTTCCCGGCA
ACAATTAATAGACTGGATGGAGGCGGATAAAGTTGCAGGACCACTTCTGCGCTCGGCCCTTCCGGCTGGC
TGGTTTATTGCTGATAAATCTGGAGCCGGTGAGCGTGGAAGCCGCGGTATCATTGCAGCACTGGGGCCAG
ATGGTAAGCCCTCCCGTATCGTAGTTATCTACACGACGGGGAGTCAGGCAACTATGGATGAACGAAATAG
ACAGATCGCTGAGATAGGTGCCTCACTGATTAAGCATTGGTAACTGTCAGACCAAGTTTACTCATATATA
CTTTAGATTGATTTAAAACTTCATTTTTAATTTAAAAGGATCTAGGTGAAGATCCTTTTTGATAATCTCA
TGACCAAAATCCCTTAACGTGAGTTTTCGTTCCACTGAGCGTCAGACCCCGTAGAAAAGATCAAAGGATC
TTCTTGAGATCCTTTTTTTCTGCGCGTAATCTGCTGCTTGCAAACAAAAAAACCACCGCTACCAGCGGTG
GTTTGTTTGCCGGATCAAGAGCTACCAACTCTTTTTCCGAAGGTAACTGGCTTCAGCAGAGCGCAGATAC
CAAATACTGTTCTTCTAGTGTAGCCGTAGTTAGGCCACCACTTCAAGAACTCTGTAGCACCGCCTACATA
CCTCGCTCTGCTAATCCTGTTACCAGTGGCTGCTGCCAGTGGCGATAAGTCGTGTCTTACCGGGTTGGAC
TCAAGACGATAGTTACCGGATAAGGCGCAGCGGTCGGGCTGAACGGGGGGTTCGTGCACACAGCCCAGCT
TGGAGCGAACGACCTACACCGAACTGAGATACCTACAGCGTGAGCTATGAGAAAGCGCCACGCTTCCCGA
AGGGAGAAAGGCGGACAGGTATCCGGTAAGCGGCAGGGTCGGAACAGGAGAGCGCACGAGGGAGCTTCCA
GGGGGAAACGCCTGGTATCTTTATAGTCCTGTCGGGTTTCGCCACCTCTGACTTGAGCGTCGATTTTTGT
GATGCTCGTCAGGGGGGCGGAGCCTATGGAAAAACGCCAGCAACGCGGCCTTTTTACGGTTCCTGGCCTT
TTGCTGGCC
